>Addgene plasmid #58319 | pEGFP-TRAF4(K190R) | addgene partial sequence | sequence record 92524 | SV40pA-R 5'-GAAATTTGTGATGCTATTGC-3'
AGTTAACAACAACAATTGCATTCATTTTATGTTTCAGGTTCAGGGGGAGGTGTGGGAGGTTTTTTAAAGC
AAGTAAAACCTCTACAAATGTGGTATGGCTGATTATGATCAGTTATCTAGATCCGGTGGATCCCGGGCCC
GCGGTACCGTCGACTCAGCTGAGGATCTTCCGGGGCAGTTCGACAGAGGCACGGATGAAAACCGCATCAT
CCCGCACGTAGTTCCGCTTTCGGATGTCCTGGTGGGAAATGAACTTGGGGTAGCCGAAGCCCAGAGAACT
CTCATCCAGGGAGCCTCGCCACGTGCCGGGCTTCTGGAAGTTCTTCCAGTTTGGATCAGGGTGGAAGGTC
TCAGTGACATGCTGTGGCTTAGCCAAACCTGGGTCACTCTGATCCAGCAGGGAGAAGGTGACCCGGCGGG
CAAAGGGCCACTCAAGGAGATTGTCAAAGGCGCCCGGCAAGACACGGATGTAGATGGAGAGGTGTGTGCC
CTCACCACTGCCGTTGCCGTTGAGGAATGCAGACACCTGCAGCTTGTAGCCGTACTTATGCGTATAGAAG
GCTGGGCTGAAGCACTCCAGGTTAGGCTTGGCCTTGGCCTCTTGTAGACGACGCCCATAGCTGCCAATCT
TCCAGATGAGCACTCCATCGCTGCCTATGGATAGTTCTTCCAGCTCTCTTCGCAGCTCCTGCAGCTCTTG
CCGCTGTCGGCTCACCAGGGCACACATCATAGCCAGATGTGGCTTTACGCTCTCCTCCACGTGACGTCCC
ATTGCCAGCTTAGGGCACCTGTGCTTGCAGCCAGACTCTTTGAAAGGGCAGAGAACAAAGGCAGTGCTGC
AGCTATCCTTCAGATGGGTGGGCAGGTCTTCCCGGGCCACAGTGCC
