>Addgene plasmid #58319 | pEGFP-TRAF4(K190R) | addgene partial sequence | sequence record 92525 | EGFP-C 5'-CATGGTCCTGCTGGAGTTCGTG-3'
GAGCTGTACAAGTCCGGACTCAGATCCATGCCCGGCTTCGACTACAAGTTCCTGGAGAAGCCCAAGCGGC
GGCTGCTGTGCCCACTGTGCGGGAAGCCCATGCGCGAGCCTGTGCAGGTGTCTACTTGTGGCCACCGCTT
CTGCGACACCTGCCTGCAGGAGTTTCTCAGTGAAGGAGTCTTCAAATGCCCTGAGGACCAACTTCCTCTG
GACTATGCCAAGATCTACCCAGACCCAGAGCTGGAGGTCCAGGTGTTAGGCTTGGCTATCCGCTGCATCC
ACAGTGAGGAGGGCTGCCGCTGGAGCGGGCCACTTCGTCATCTACAGGGCCACTTGAACACTTGCAGCTT
CAATGTAGTCCCCTGCCCTAATCGCTGCCCAGCCAAGCTGAGCCGGCGTGACCTGCCTGCCCACCTGCAG
CACGACTGCCCTAAGCGCCGCCTCAAGTGTGAATTCTGTGGCTGTGACTTCAGTGGGGAGGCCTACGAGA
GTCACGAGGGCGTGTGCCCCCAAGAGAGTGTGTACTGTGAGAACAAGTGTGGGGCCCGCATGATGAGGCG
ACTGTTGGCCCAGCATGCCACGTCTGAGTGCCCCCGGCGCACCCAGCCCTGTGCCTACTGTACCAAGGAA
TTTGTTTATGACACCATCCAGAGCCACCAGTACCAGTGCCCACGCCTGCCTGTTCCCTGCCCCAACCAAT
GTGGAGTGGGCACTGTGGCCCGGGAAGACCTGCCCACCCATCTGAAGGATAGCTGCAGCACTGCCTTTGT
TCTCTGCCCTTTCAAAGAGTCTGGCTGCAAGCACAGGTGCCCTAAGCTGGCAATGGGACGTCACGTGGAG
GAGAGCGTAAAGCCACATCTGGCTATGATGTGTGCCCTGGTGAGCCGACAGC
