[The description below was written by a language model from this plasmid's Addgene catalogue record.]
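Description:
pEGFP-TRAF4(K190R) is a mammalian expression plasmid built on the Clontech pEGFP-C1 backbone, with a total size of about 6.1 kb (a roughly 4.7 kb backbone plus a 1.4 kb insert). It is propagated in E. coli under kanamycin selection. The same backbone provides a neomycin resistance marker, so transfected mammalian cells can be selected with G418 if stable lines are wanted. The record gives no feature table, so elements such as the replication origins and polyadenylation signals are not itemised, and the copy number is listed as unknown.

The payload is the mouse Traf4 cDNA (TNF receptor associated factor 4), derived from an IMAGE cDNA clone and inserted downstream of, and fused to, the EGFP coding sequence. The CMV promoter therefore drives a fusion protein with GFP at the N terminus of TRAF4. The insert was placed between BglII and SalI sites; the 5′ BglII site was destroyed during cloning, while the 3′ SalI site remains intact. The coding sequence carries a lysine-to-arginine substitution at residue 190, a conservative change that keeps the positive charge but removes a lysine side chain that could otherwise accept ubiquitin.

The associated study concerns ubiquitination of TRAF4 by the E3 ligase Smurf1 and its role in the motility of breast epithelial and cancer cells. In that context, this construct likely serves as a candidate ubiquitination-site mutant for comparison with wild-type TRAF4, with the fluorescent tag allowing the protein to be visualised or detected in transfected cells.
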