Addgene plasmid #58319: pEGFP-TRAF4(K190R)
Purpose: EGFP-tagged TRAF4 K190R mutant
Depositing lab: Ying Zhang. Depositing organization: National Cancer Institute (NCI). Publication: Ubiquitination of tumor necrosis factor receptor-associated factor 4 (TRAF4) by Smad ubiquitination regulatory factor 1 (Smurf1) regulates motility of breast epithelial and cancer cells. Wang X, Jin C, Tang Y, Tang LY, Zhang YE. J Biol Chem. 2013 Jul 26;288(30):21784-92. doi: 10.1074/jbc.M113.472704. Epub 2013 Jun 11. PubMed 23760265.
Backbone
  Vector backbone: pEGFP-C1
  Backbone manufacturer: Clontech
  Backbone size w/o insert (bp): 4700
  Total vector size (bp): 6112
  Vector type: Mammalian Expression
  Selectable markers: Neomycin (select with G418)
Growth in bacteria
  Bacterial resistance: Kanamycin, 50 μg/mL
  Growth temperature: 37°C
  Growth strain: DH5alpha
  Copy number: Unknown
Gene/Insert
  Gene/Insert name: TNF receptor associated factor 4 (alt name: TRAF4)
  Species: M. musculus (mouse)
  Insert size (bp): 1412
  Mutation: K 190 to R
  GenBank ID: NM_009423 BC020455
  Entrez Gene: Traf4 (a.k.a. A530032M13Rik, CART1, msp2)
  Promoter: CMV
  Tag / fusion protein: GFP (N terminal on backbone)
  Cloning method: Restriction Enzyme; 5′ cloning site BglII (destroyed during cloning); 3′ cloning site SalI (not destroyed)
  Sequencing primers: 5′ EGFP-C
Resource information
  A portion of this plasmid was derived from a plasmid made by: mouse TRAF4 cDNA was obtained from cDNA clone IMAGE 3598556
Terms and licenses: Academic/Nonprofit Terms; Industry Terms: Not Available to Industry
How to cite: pEGFP-TRAF4(K190R) was a gift from Ying Zhang (Addgene plasmid # 58319 ; http://n2t.net/addgene:58319 ; RRID:Addgene_58319)
